Addgene plasmid #67687: pmTol-InsUAS-6MTnlstdTomato2A-Dusp6DM-CC
Purpose: UAS-driven 6xMyc nuclear localized tdTomato-2A-activated Dusp6 in minTol backbone; also with cry:cfp cassette
Depositing lab: Nathan Lawson. Depositing organization: University of Massachusetts, Worcester. Publication: Vegfa signals through ERK to promote angiogenesis, but not artery differentiation. Shin M, Beane TJ, Quillien A, Male I, Zhu LJ, Lawson ND. Development. 2016 Oct 15;143(20):3796-3805. Epub 2016 Aug 30. 10.1242/dev.137919 PubMed 27578780.
Backbone
  Vector backbone: pmTol-InsUAS-Dest
Growth in bacteria
  Bacterial resistance: Ampicillin, 100 μg/mL
  Growth temperature: 37°C
  Growth strain: DH5alpha
  Copy number: High Copy
Gene/Insert
  Gene/Insert name: dusp6
  Species: D. rerio (zebrafish)
  Mutation: S159A, S196A
  Entrez Gene: dusp6 (a.k.a. Mkp3, wu:fd99d09)
  Tag / fusion protein: 6xmyc-NLS-tdTomato-2A (N terminal on insert)
  Cloning method: Gateway Cloning
  Sequencing primers: 5′ T7; 3′ T3
Terms and licenses: Academic/Nonprofit Terms; Industry Terms: Not Available to Industry
Depositor comments: tdTomato has mutation G172S and this does not affect protein function or fluorescence
How to cite: pmTol-InsUAS-6MTnlstdTomato2A-Dusp6DM-CC was a gift from Nathan Lawson (Addgene plasmid # 67687 ; http://n2t.net/addgene:67687 ; RRID:Addgene_67687)
