[The description below was written by a language model from this plasmid's Addgene catalogue record and pLannotate feature annotations shown in this document.]
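Description:
pmTol-InsUAS-6MTnlstdTomato2A-Dusp6DM-CC is a zebrafish transgenesis plasmid of about 14.7 kb, assembled by Gateway recombination into the pmTol-InsUAS-Dest destination vector, a minimal Tol2 ("minTol") transposon backbone. In bacteria it is maintained as a high-copy plasmid through a ColE1/pUC-type origin and selected with ampicillin via AmpR. Remnants of a pBluescript-type framework are also present, including an f1 origin, lacZα and lac promoter fragments, and flanking T7 and T3 promoters. The Tol2 arms and any insulator elements implied by the "Ins" in the name are not called out in the feature table. Several multi-kilobase stretches are unannotated and may hold these parts, but the record does not confirm this.

The main payload is a Gal4-responsive expression unit. Five tandem UAS sites and a minimal TATA-box promoter drive a single open reading frame that begins with six Myc epitope tags and a nuclear localisation signal fused to tdTomato. This is followed by a P2A peptide and zebrafish dusp6 (Mkp3) carrying S159A and S196A substitutions, described by the depositor as an activated form, and an SV40 poly(A) signal lies downstream. attB1 and attB2 sites mark the Gateway junctions. Ribosome skipping at the 2A separates the nuclear red marker from Dusp6, an ERK-directed MAP kinase phosphatase, so expressing cells are labelled without tagging the phosphatase with the fluorescent protein. The depositor notes a G172S change in tdTomato that does not affect fluorescence.

A second, oppositely oriented cassette encodes a cyan fluorescent protein (annotated as mCerulean) with a bGH poly(A) signal. It corresponds to the cry:cfp marker, and its crystallin promoter is not annotated. The construct suits tissue-specific, Gal4-driven suppression of ERK signalling in zebrafish, as in the associated study of Vegfa and ERK in angiogenesis.
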