Features (pLannotate 1.2.2; 32 found; start..end, strand, type, name):
     30..458     -  rep_origin     f1 ori (sequence partly withheld): f1 bacteriophage origin of replication; arrow indicates direction of (+) strand synthesis
    463..618     -  CDS            lacZα (fragment): LacZα fragment of β-galactosidase; lacZ fragment
    626..644     +  promoter       T7 promoter: promoter for bacteriophage T7 RNA polymerase
    653..679     +  misc_feature   MCS (fragment): pBluescript multiple cloning site
   4024..4044    -  misc_feature   MCS (fragment): pUC18/19 multiple cloning site
   4043..4137    +  protein_bind   5X UAS: five tandem copies of the "ScaI site" 17-mer CGGAGTACTGTCCTCCG, an upstream activating sequence (UAS) that efficiently binds yeast Gal4 (Webster et al., 1988; Pfeiffer et al., 2010) GAL4
   4147..4164    +  promoter       minP (fragment): minimal TATA-box promoter with low basal activity
   4207..4227    +  protein_bind   attB1: mutant version of attB; core recombination site for the Gateway® BP reaction BP Clonase™
   4269..4298    +  CDS            Myc: Myc (human c-Myc proto-oncogene) epitope tag
   4308..4337    +  CDS            Myc: Myc (human c-Myc proto-oncogene) epitope tag
   4347..4376    +  CDS            Myc: Myc (human c-Myc proto-oncogene) epitope tag
   4386..4415    +  CDS            Myc: Myc (human c-Myc proto-oncogene) epitope tag
   4425..4454    +  CDS            Myc: Myc (human c-Myc proto-oncogene) epitope tag
   4488..4517    +  CDS            Myc: Myc (human c-Myc proto-oncogene) epitope tag
   4563..5990    +  CDS            tdTomato: tdTomato is a basic (constitutively fluorescent) orange fluorescent protein published in 2004, derived from Discosoma sp.. It is reported to be a somewhat slowly-maturing tandem dimer with low acid sensitivity.
   6003..6059    +  CDS            P2A: 2A peptide from porcine teschovirus-1 polyprotein Eukaryotic ribosomes fail to insert a peptide bond between the Gly and Pro residues, yielding separate polypeptides.
   6064..6084    -  protein_bind   attB2: mutant version of attB; core recombination site for the Gateway® BP reaction BP Clonase™
   6096..7241    +  CDS            DUSP6: DUS6_HUMAN - Also known as MKP3, PYST1. Experimental evidence at protein level: Swiss-Prot protein existence level 1. Inactivates MAP kinases. Has a specificity for the ERK family (PubMed:9858808). Plays an important role in alleviating chronic postoperative pain. Necessary for the normal dephosphorylation of the long-lasting phosphorylated forms of spinal MAPK1/3 and MAP kinase p38 induced by peripheral surgery, which drives the resolution of acute postoperative allodynia (By similarity). Also important for dephosphorylation of MAPK1/3 in local wound tissue, which further contributes to resol
   7283..7300    -  promoter       T7 promoter (fragment): promoter for bacteriophage T7 RNA polymerase
   7305..7439    -  polyA_signal   SV40 poly(A) signal: SV40 polyadenylation signal
   7516..7536    +  misc_feature   MCS (fragment): pBluescript multiple cloning site
  10506..10545   +  misc_feature   MCS (fragment): pBluescript multiple cloning site
  10566..10773   -  polyA_signal   bGH poly(A) signal: bovine growth hormone polyadenylation signal
  10797..11516   -  CDS            mCerulean: enhanced monomeric variant of CFP (Rizzo et al., 2004) mammalian codon-optimized
  12467..12485   -  promoter       T3 promoter: promoter for bacteriophage T3 RNA polymerase
  12528..12550   -  protein_bind   lac operator (fragment): The lac repressor binds to the lac operator to inhibit transcription in E. coli. This inhibition can be relieved by adding lactose or isopropyl-β-D-thiogalactopyranoside (IPTG). lac repressor encoded by lacI
  12554..12584   -  promoter       lac promoter: promoter for the E. coli lac operon
  12599..12620   -  protein_bind   CAP binding site: CAP binding activates transcription in the presence of cAMP. E. coli catabolite activator protein
  12633..12725   -  CDS            lacI (fragment): lac repressor; lacI; The lac repressor binds to the lac operator to inhibit transcription in E. coli. This inhibition can be relieved by adding lactose or isopropyl-β-D-thiogalactopyranoside (IPTG).
  12908..13496   -  rep_origin     ori: high-copy-number ColE1/pMB1/pBR322/pUC origin of replication
  13667..14527   -  CDS            AmpR: β-lactamase; bla; confers resistance to ampicillin, carbenicillin, and related antibiotics
  14528..14632   -  promoter       AmpR promoter: bla
>Addgene plasmid #67687 | pmTol-InsUAS-6MTnlstdTomato2A-Dusp6DM-CC | depositor full sequence | sequence record 117434 | pmTol-InsUAS-6MTnlstdTomato2A-Dusp6DM-CC sequence 14655 bps
CTAAATTGTAAGCGTTAATATTTTGTTAAAATTCGCGTTAAATTTTTGTTAAATCAGCTCATTTTTTAAC
CAATAGGCCGAAATCGGCAAAATCCCTTATAAATCAAAAGAATAGACCGAGATAGGGT
[37 nt withheld, positions 129-165]
AAAGAACGTGGACTCCAACGTCAAAGG
[49 nt withheld, positions 193-241]
T
[91 nt withheld, positions 243-333]
G
[124 nt withheld, positions 335-458]
CCCATTCGCCATTCAGGCTGCGCAACTGTTGGGAAGGGCGATCGGTGCGGGCCTCTTCGCTATTACGCCA
GCTGGCGAAAGGGGGATGTGCTGCAAGGCGATTAAGTTGGGTAACGCCAGGGTTTTCCCAGTCACGACGT
TGTAAAACGACGGCCAGTGAGCGCGCGTAATACGACTCACTATAGGGCGAATTGGAGCTCCACCGCGGTG
GCGGCCGCTCTTGTTTAAGCTTTTAATCTCAAAAAACATTAAATGAAATGCATACAAGGTTTTATCCTGC
TTTAGAACTGTTTGTATTTAATTATCAAACTATAAGACAGACAATCTAATGCCAGTACACGCTACTCAAA
GTTGTAAAACCTCAGATTTAACTTCAGTAGAAGCTGATTCTCAAAATTGTTAGTGTCAAGCCTAGCTCTT
TTGGGGCTGAAAAGCAATCCTGCAGTGCTGAAAAGCCTCTCACAGGCAGCCGATGCGGGAAGAGGTGTAT
TAGTCTTGATAGAGAGGCTGCAAATAGCAGGAAACGTGAGCAGAGACTCCCTGGTGTCTGAAACACAGGC
CAGATGGGCCCTAGGGATAACAGGGTAATACTAGTGGATCGATCCGTAATACAATTGTACCAGGTTTTGG
TTTATTACATGTGACTGACGGCTTCCTGTGCGTGCTCAGGAAACGGCAGTTGGGCACTGCACTGCCCGGT
GATGGTGCCACGGTGGCTCCTGCCGCCTTCTTTGATATTCACTCTGTTGTATTTCATCTCTTCTTGCCGA
TGAAAGGATATAACAGTCTGTGAGGAAATACTTGGTATTTCTTCTGATCAGCGTTTTTATAAGTAATGTT
GAATATTGGATAAGGCTGTGTGTCCTTTGTCTTGGGAGACAAAGCCCACAGCAGGTGGTGGTTGGGGTGG
TGGCAGCTCAGTGACAGGAGAGGTTTTTTTGCCTGTTTTTTTTGTTGTTTTTTTTTTTTAAGTAAGGTGT
TCTTTTTTCTTAGTAAAATTTCTACTGGACTGTATGTTTTGACAGGTCAGAAACATTTCTTCAAAAGAAG
AACCTTTTGGAAACTGTACAGCCCTTTTCTTTCATTCCCTTTTTGCTTTCTGTGCCAATGCCTTTGGTTC
TGATTGCATTATGGAAAACGTTGATCGGAACTTGAGGTTTTTATTTATAGTGTGGCTTGAAAGCTTGGAT
AGCTGTTGTTACATGAGATACCTTATTAAGTTTAGGCCAGCTTGATGCTTTATTTTTTTCCCTTTGAAGT
AGTGAGCGTTCTCTGGTTTTTTTCCTTTGAAACTGGCGAGGCTTAGATTTTTCTAATGGGATTTTTTACC
TGATGATCTAGTTGCATACCCAAATGCTTGTAAATGTTTTCCTAGTTAACATGTTGATAACTTCGGATTT
ACATGTTGTATATACTTGTCATCTGTGTTTCTAGTAAAAATATATGGCATTTATAGAAATACGTAATTCC
TGATTTCCTTTTTTTTTTATCTCTATGCTCTGTGTGTACAGGTCAAACAGACTTCACTCCTATTTTTATT
TATAGAATTTTATATGCAGTCTGTCGTTGGTTCTTGTGTTGTAAGGATACAGCCTTAAATTTCCTAGAGC
GATGCTCAGTAAGGCGGGTTGTCACATGGGTTCAAATGTAAAACGGGCACGTTTGGCTGCTGCCTTCCCG
AGATCCAGGACACTAAACTGCTTCTGCACTGAGGTATAAATCGCTTCAGATCCCAGGGAAGTGTAGATCC
ACGTGCATATTCTTAAAGAAGAATGAATACTTTCTAAAATATTTTGGCATAGGAAGCAAGCTGCATGGAT
TTGTTTGGGACTTAAATTATTTTGGTAACGGAGTGCATAGGTTTTAAACACAGTTGCAGCATGCTAACGA
GTCACAGCATTTATGCAGAAGTGATGCCTGTTGCAGCTGTTTACGGCACTGCCTTGCAGTGAGCATTGCA
GATAGGGGTGGGGTGCTTTGTGTCGTGTTCCCACACGCTGCCACACAGCCACCTCCCGGAACACATCTCA
CCTGCTGGGTACTTTTCAAACCATCTTAGCAGTAGTAGATGAGTTACTATGAAACAGAGAAGTTCCTCAG
TTGGATATTCTCATGGGATGTCTTTTTTCCCATGTTGGGCAAAGTATGATAAAGCATCTCTATTTGTAAA
TTATGCACTTGTTAGTTCCTGAATCCTTTCTATAGCACCACTTATTGCAGCAGGTGTAGGCTCTGGTGTG
GCCTGTGTCTGTGCTTCAATCTTTTAAAGCTTCTTTGGAAATACACTGACTTGATTGAAGTCTCTTGAAG
ATAGTAAACAGTACTTACCTTTGATCCCAATGAAATCGAGCATTTCAGTTGTAAAAGAATTCCGCCTATT
CATACCATGTAATGTAATTTTACACCCCCAGTGCTGACACTTTGGAATATATTCAAGTAATAGACTTTGG
CCTCACCCTCTTGTGTACTGTATTTTGTAATAGAAAATATTTTAAACTGTGCATATGATTATTTCATTAT
GAAAGAGACATTCTGCTGATCTTCAAATGTAAGAAAATGAGGAGTGCGTGTGCTTTTATAAATACAAGTG
ATTGCAAATTAGTGCAGGTGTCCTTAAAAAAAAAAAAAAGTAATATAAAAAGGACCAGGTGTTTTACAAG
TGAAATACATTCCTATTTGGTAAACAGTTACATTTTTATGAAGATTACCAGCGCTGCTGACTTTCTAAAC
ATAAGGCTGTATTGTCTTCCTGTACCATTGCATTTCCTCATTCCCAATTTGCACAAGGATGTCTGGGTAA
ACTATTCAAGAAATGGCTTTGAAATACAGCATGGGAGCTTGTCTGAGTTGGAATGCAGAGTTGCACTGCA
AAATGTCAGGAAATGGATGTCTCTCAGAATGCCCAACTCCAAAGGATTTTATATGTGTATATAGTAAGCA
GTTTCCTGATTCCAGCAGGCCAAAGAGTCTGCTGAATGTTGCGTTGCCGGAGACCTGTATTTCTCAACAA
GGTAAGATGGTATCCTAGCAACTGCGGATTTTAATACATTTTCAGCAGAAGTACTTAGTTAATCTCTACC
TTTAGGGATCGTTTCATCATTTTTAGATGTTATACTTGAAATACTGCATAACTTTTAGCTTTCATGGGTT
CCTTTTTTTCAGCCTTTAGGAGACTGTTAAGCAATTTGCTGTCCAACTTTTGTGTTGGTCTTAAACTGCA
ATAGTAGTTTACCTTGTATTGAAGAAATAAAGACCATTTTTATATTAAAAAATACTTTTGTCTGTCTTCA
TTTTGACTTGTCTGATATCCTTGCAGTGCTCATTATGTCANTCTGTCAGATATCAGACATCAAAACTTAA
CGTGAGCTCAGTGGAGTTACAGCTGCGGTTTTGATGCTGTTATTATTTCTGAAACTAGAAATGATGTTGT
CTTCATCTGCTCATCAAACACTTCATGCAGAGTTTAAGGCTAGTGAGAAATGCATACATTTATTGATACT
TTTTTAAAGTCAACTTTTTATCAGATTTTTTTTTCATTTGGAAATATATTGTTTTCTAGTGGATCAGCTT
GCATGCCTGCAGGTCGGAGTACTGTCCTCCGAGCGGAGTACTGTCCTCCGAGCGGAGTACTGTCCTCCGA
GCGGAGTACTGTCCTCCGAGCGGAGTACTGTCCTCCGAGCGGAGACTCTAGAGGGTATATAATGGATCTC
GCGTCTCAGCCTCACTTTGAGCTCCTCCACACGCTAGCCAAGTTTGTACAAAAAAGCAGGCTCCGCCACC
ATGGCTGGATCCCATCGATTTAAAGCTATGGAGCAAAAGCTCATTTCTGAAGAGGACTTGAATGAAATGG
AGCAAAAGCTCATTTCTGAAGAGGACTTGAATGAAATGGAGCAAAAGCTCATTTCTGAAGAGGACTTGAA
TGAAATGGAGCAAAAGCTCATTTCTGAAGAGGACTTGAATGAAATGGAGCAAAAGCTCATTTCTGAAGAG
GACTTGAATGAAATGGAGAGCTTGGGCGACCTCACCATGGAGCAAAAGCTCATTTCTGAAGAGGACTTGA
ATTTAGAGATCTCGAATTCCATGCCCAAGAAGAAGAGGAAGGTGATGGTGAGCAAGGGCGAGGAGGTCAT
CAAAGAGTTCATGCGCTTCAAGGTGCGCATGGAGGGCTCCATGAACGGCCACGAGTTCGAGATCGAGGGC
GAGGGCGAGGGCCGCCCCTACGAGGGCACCCAGACCGCCAAGCTGAAGGTGACCAAGGGCGGCCCCCTGC
CCTTCGCCTGGGACATCCTGTCCCCCCAGTTCATGTACGGCTCCAAGGCGTACGTGAAGCACCCCGCCGA
CATCCCCGATTACAAGAAGCTGTCCTTCCCCGAGGGCTTCAAGTGGGAGCGCGTGATGAACTTCGAGGAC
GGCGGTCTGGTGACCGTGACCCAGGACTCCTCCCTGCAGGACGGCACGCTGATCTACAAGGTGAAGATGC
GCGGCACCAACTTCCCCCCCGACGGCCCCGTAATGCAGAAGAAGACCATGGGCTGGGAGGCCTCCACCGA
GCGCCTGTACCCCCGCGACGGCGTGCTGAAGGGCGAGATCCACCAGGCCCTGAAGCTGAAGGACGGCGGC
CACTACCTGGTGGAGTTCAAGACCATCTACATGGCCAAGAAGCCCGTGCAACTGCCCGGCTACTACTACG
TGGACACCAAGCTGGACATCACCTCCCACAACGAGGACTACACCATCGTGGAACAGTACGAGCGCTCCGA
GGGCCGCCACCACCTGTTCCTGGGGCATGGCACCGGCAGCACCGGCAGCGGCAGCTCCGGCACCGCCTCC
TCCGAGGACAACAACATGGCCGTCATCAAAGAGTTCATGCGCTTCAAGGTGCGCATGGAGGGCTCCATGA
ACGGCCACGAGTTCGAGATCGAGGGCGAGGGCGAGGGCCGCCCCTACGAGGGCACCCAGACCGCCAAGCT
GAAGGTGACCAAGGGCGGCCCCCTGCCCTTCGCCTGGGACATCCTGTCCCCCCAGTTCATGTACGGCTCC
AAGGCGTACGTGAAGCACCCCGCCGACATCCCCGATTACAAGAAGCTGTCCTTCCCCGAGGGCTTCAAGT
GGGAGCGCGTGATGAACTTCGAGGACGGCGGTCTGGTGACCGTGACCCAGGACTCCTCCCTGCAGGACGG
CACGCTGATCTACAAGGTGAAGATGCGCGGCACCAACTTCCCCCCCGACGGCCCCGTAATGCAGAAGAAG
ACCATGGGCTGGGAGGCCTCCACCGAGCGCCTGTACCCCCGCGACGGCGTGCTGAAGGGCGAGATCCACC
AGGCCCTGAAGCTGAAGGACGGCGGCCACTACCTGGTGGAGTTCAAGACCATCTACATGGCCAAGAAGCC
CGTGCAACTGCCCGGCTACTACTACGTGGACACCAAGCTGGACATCACCTCCCACAACGAGGACTACACC
ATCGTGGAACAGTACGAGCGCTCCGAGGGCCGCCACCACCTGTTCCTGTACGGCATGGACGAGCTGTACA
AGGGAGGATCCGGAGCCACGAACTTCTCTCTGTTAAAGCAAGCAGGAGACGTGGAAGAAAACCCCGGTCC
TCACCCAGCTTTCTTGTACAAAGTGGGAGGATCAGGAATGCTCGATAAGTTCAAACCCGTGCAGATCGAT
TCGGTCATGGCCATAAGCAAGACGGTAGAGTGGCTGAAGGAGCAGCTAGAAACGCGCAGAGACTGTTTGC
TCGTTATGGACTGCCGAGCGCAAGAGCTGTACGAGTCGTCGCACGTCGAAACGGCCATTAACGTGGCCAT
CCCGAGCCTCATGCTCCGGCGACTCAAGAAAGGCAACCTGCCCATCAAGTCTCTGCTTTCTAACGGGGAA
GACAGGGAAAGGTTCGCGCGGAGATGCAAGACGGACACGATCGTGTTGTACGACGAGTACAGCCGCGAGT
GGAATGAAAACATCGACGGCGGCTCCGTGTTGGGTTTACTGCTGAGGAGAATGAAGGACGAGGGCTACAA
GGCTTTCTATCTCGAGGGTGGCTTCAGCAAATTTCAAACTGATTTTCCCGCAATGTGTGAGACGAACCTC
GACGGTTCGTCAAGCAGCAGTGCACCAACCTCCCAGGTCCTGGGTCTCGGAGGGCTCAGAATCAGCTCTG
ACTCCTCGGACATCGAGTCGGATATCGACCGAGACCCAAGCAGTGCAACTGACTCAGATGGCGCACCCCT
TTCCAACCCCCAGCCCTCATTCCCCGTGGAGATCCTTCCACATCTGTATCTGGGCTGTGCTAAGGACTCC
ACAAACCTGGATATCCTGGAGGAGTTTGGCATCAAGTACATCTTGAACGTGACCCCTAATCTCCCCAACA
TGTTCGAGAATGCCGGGGAGTTTAAGTACAAGCAGATTCCCATCTCTGATCACTGGAGCCAGAACCTCTC
ACAGTTTTTCCCTGAAGCCATCAGCTTTATTGATGAGGCCCGTGGACTGAAGTGTGGCGTGCTTGTTCAC
TGCCTTGCAGGCATCAGTCGTTCTGTCACTGTAACAGTGGCGTACCTCATGCAGAAGCTCAACCTGTCCA
TGAACGATGCTTATGACATTGTCAAAATGAAGAAGTCGAACATCTCGCCCAACTTTAACTTCATGGGTCA
ACTCTTGGACTTTGAGCGCACGTTAGGACTCAAGAGTCCGTGTGATAACCGTGTGCCGGCCCCAACCCAG
CCACTGTACTTCACCACACCAACCAATCACAACGTTTTTCAGTTGGACCCTCTCGAGTCCACGTAACAAC
TTTATTATACATAGTTGCACTCGAGCCTCTAGAACTATAGTGAGTCGTATTACGTAGATCCAGACATGAT
AAGATACATTGATGAGTTTGGACAAACCACAACTAGAATGCAGTGAAAAAAATGCTTTATTTGTGAAATT
TGTGATGCTATTGCTTTATTTGTAACCATTATAAGCTGCAATAAACAAGTTAACAACAACAATTGCATTC
ATTTTATGTTTCAGGTTCAGGGGGAGGTGTGGGAGGTTTTTTGGCGCGCCGATCCCCCGACCTCGAGGGG
GGGCCCGGATCGATCCGTAATACAATTGTACCAGGTTTTGGTTTATTACATGTGACTGACGGCTTCCTGT
GCGTGCTCAGGAAACGGCAGTTGGGCACTGCACTGCCCGGTGATGGTGCCACGGTGGCTCCTGCCGCCTT
CTTTGATATTCACTCTGTTGTATTTCATCTCTTCTTGCCGATGAAAGGATATAACAGTCTGTGAGGAAAT
ACTTGGTATTTCTTCTGATCAGCGTTTTTATAAGTAATGTTGAATATTGGATAAGGCTGTGTGTCCTTTG
TCTTGGGAGACAAAGCCCACAGCAGGTGGTGGTTGGGGTGGTGGCAGCTCAGTGACAGGAGAGGTTTTTT
TGCCTGTTTTTTTTGTTGTTTTTTTTTTTTAAGTAAGGTGTTCTTTTTTCTTAGTAAAATTTCTACTGGA
CTGTATGTTTTGACAGGTCAGAAACATTTCTTCAAAAGAAGAACCTTTTGGAAACTGTACAGCCCTTTTC
TTTCATTCCCTTTTTGCTTTCTGTGCCAATGCCTTTGGTTCTGATTGCATTATGGAAAACGTTGATCGGA
ACTTGAGGTTTTTATTTATAGTGTGGCTTGAAAGCTTGGATAGCTGTTGTTACATGAGATACCTTATTAA
GTTTAGGCCAGCTTGATGCTTTATTTTTTTCCCTTTGAAGTAGTGAGCGTTCTCTGGTTTTTTTCCTTTG
AAACTGGCGAGGCTTAGATTTTTCTAATGGGATTTTTTACCTGATGATCTAGTTGCATACCCAAATGCTT
GTAAATGTTTTCCTAGTTAACATGTTGATAACTTCGGATTTACATGTTGTATATACTTGTCATCTGTGTT
TCTAGTAAAAATATATGGCATTTATAGAAATACGTAATTCCTGATTTCCTTTTTTTTTTATCTCTATGCT
CTGTGTGTACAGGTCAAACAGACTTCACTCCTATTTTTATTTATAGAATTTTATATGCAGTCTGTCGTTG
GTTCTTGTGTTGTAAGGATACAGCCTTAAATTTCCTAGAGCGATGCTCAGTAAGGCGGGTTGTCACATGG
GTTCAAATGTAAAACGGGCACGTTTGGCTGCTGCCTTCCCGAGATCCAGGACACTAAACTGCTTCTGCAC
TGAGGTATAAATCGCTTCAGATCCCAGGGAAGTGTAGATCCACGTGCATATTCTTAAAGAAGAATGAATA
CTTTCTAAAATATTTTGGCATAGGAAGCAAGCTGCATGGATTTGTTTGGGACTTAAATTATTTTGGTAAC
GGAGTGCATAGGTTTTAAACACAGTTGCAGCATGCTAACGAGTCACAGCATTTATGCAGAAGTGATGCCT
GTTGCAGCTGTTTACGGCACTGCCTTGCAGTGAGCATTGCAGATAGGGGTGGGGTGCTTTGTGTCGTGTT
CCCACACGCTGCCACACAGCCACCTCCCGGAACACATCTCACCTGCTGGGTACTTTTCAAACCATCTTAG
CAGTAGTAGATGAGTTACTATGAAACAGAGAAGTTCCTCAGTTGGATATTCTCATGGGATGTCTTTTTTC
CCATGTTGGGCAAAGTATGATAAAGCATCTCTATTTGTAAATTATGCACTTGTTAGTTCCTGAATCCTTT
CTATAGCACCACTTATTGCAGCAGGTGTAGGCTCTGGTGTGGCCTGTGTCTGTGCTTCAATCTTTTAAAG
CTTCTTTGGAAATACACTGACTTGATTGAAGTCTCTTGAAGATAGTAAACAGTACTTACCTTTGATCCCA
ATGAAATCGAGCATTTCAGTTGTAAAAGAATTCCGCCTATTCATACCATGTAATGTAATTTTACACCCCC
AGTGCTGACACTTTGGAATATATTCAAGTAATAGACTTTGGCCTCACCCTCTTGTGTACTGTATTTTGTA
ATAGAAAATATTTTAAACTGTGCATATGATTATTTCATTATGAAAGAGACATTCTGCTGATCTTCAAATG
TAAGAAAATGAGGAGTGCGTGTGCTTTTATAAATACAAGTGATTGCAAATTAGTGCAGGTGTCCTTAAAA
AAAAAAAAAAGTAATATAAAAAGGACCAGGTGTTTTACAAGTGAAATACATTCCTATTTGGTAAACAGTT
ACATTTTTATGAAGATTACCAGCGCTGCTGACTTTCTAAACATAAGGCTGTATTGTCTTCCTGTACCATT
GCATTTCCTCATTCCCAATTTGCACAAGGATGTCTGGGTAAACTATTCAAGAAATGGCTTTGAAATACAG
CATGGGAGCTTGTCTGAGTTGGAATGCAGAGTTGCACTGCAAAATGTCAGGAAATGGATGTCTCTCAGAA
TGCCCAACTCCAAAGGATTTTATATGTGTATATAGTAAGCAGTTTCCTGATTCCAGCAGGCCAAAGAGTC
TGCTGAATGTTGCGTTGCCGGAGACCTGTATTTCTCAACAAGGTAAGATGGTATCCTAGCAACTGCGGAT
TTTAATACATTTTCAGCAGAAGTACTTAGTTAATCTCTACCTTTAGGGATCGTTTCATCATTTTTAGATG
TTATACTTGAAATACTGCATAACTTTTAGCTTTCATGGGTTCCTTTTTTTCAGCCTTTAGGAGACTGTTA
AGCAATTTGCTGTCCAACTTTTGTGTTGGTCTTAAACTGCAATAGTAGTTTACCTTGTATTGAAGAAATA
AAGACCATTTTTATATTAAAAAATACTTTTGTCTGTCTTCATTTTGACTTGTCTGATATCCTTGCAGTGC
TCATTATGTCANTCTGTCAGATATCAGACATCAAAACTTAACGTGAGCTCAGTGGAGTTACAGCTGCGGT
TTTGATGCTGTTATTATTTCTGAAACTAGAAATGATGTTGTCTTCATCTGCTCATCAAACACTTCATGCA
GAGTTTAAGGCTAGTGAGAAATGCATACATTTATTGATACTTTTTTAAAGTCAACTTTTTATCAGATTTT
TTTTTCATTTGGAAATATATTGTTTTCTAGAGTCGACCTGCAGGAATTCGATATCAAGCTTATCGATACC
GTCGACCACCGCGGTGGCGGCGATCTCTCCCCAGCATGCCTGCTATTGTCTTCCCAATCCTCCCCCTTGC
TGTCCTGCCCCACCCCACCCCCCAGAATAGAATGACACCTACTCAGACAATGCGATGCAATTTCCTCATT
TTATTAGGAAAGGACAGTGGGAGTGGCACCTTCCAGGGTCAAGGAAGGCACGGGGGAGGGGCAAACAACA
GATGGCTGGCAACTAGAAGGCACAGTCGAGGCTGATCAGCGGGCCGCTTTACTTGTACAGCTCGTCCATG
CCGAGAGTGATCCCGGCGGCGGTCACGAACTCCAGCAGGACCATGTGATCGCGCTTCTCGTTGGGGTCTT
TGCTCAGCTTGGACTGGGTGCTCAGGTAGTGGTTGTCGGGCAGCAGCACGGGGCCGTCGCCGATGGGGGT
GTTCTGCTGGTAGTGGTCGGCGAGCTGCACGCTGCCGTCCTCGATGTTGTGGCGGATCTTGAAGTTGGCC
TTGATGCCGTTCTTCTGCTTGTCGGCGGTGATATAGACGTTGTCGCTGATGGCGTTGTACTCCAGCTTGT
GCCCCAGGATGTTGCCGTCCTCCTTGAAGTCGATGCCCTTCAGCTCGATGCGGTTCACCAGGGTGTCGCC
CTCGAACTTCACCTCGGCGCGGGTCTTGTAGTTGCCGTCGTCCTTGAAGAAGATGGTGCGCTCCTGGACG
TAGCCTTCGGGCATGGCGGACTTGAAGAAGTCGTGCTGCTTCATGTGGTCGGGGTAGCGGGCGAAGCACT
GCACGCCCCAGGTCAGGGTGGTCACGAGGGTGGGCCAGGGCACGGGCAGCTTGCCGGTGGTGCAGATGAA
CTTCAGGGTCAGCTTGCCGTAGGTGGCATCGCCCTCGCCCTCGCCGGACACGCTGAACTTGTGGCCGTTT
ACGTCGCCGTCCAGCTCGACCAGGATGGGCACCACCCCGGTGAACAGCTCCTCGCCCTTGCTCACCATGT
TGTCAGACCTGGTAACTCCTTACTGTAACTTATTGCACCTGATGAACAAAAGATGTGAACTGAACGCAAG
TAGGAGGCTAATAGAGGCTAGTACAGTACAAAGATCCCCAAATGATGTGTGCCGGCCTTAGTGGAGGCAG
ACCCCTGGTTATATACCTGTGCTGCAGAAAGAGGGGCTTACAAATGGATCTCTCTGGAATGGCATTATCT
CATGGTGGGAACAGTGTTGTCAGCAGAATCAGCGGGGTGGACTCTGACCTGAGAATGACAGTCTAGCACT
GAATGGCTCAGACAATACTCTTGTGGCCAACTATCACCGGAAAATAAGTGCCTGCCAAAACAAACCAGAC
CAGATGAAGCTACATGGCTGTAGAACGTCAGTATTTAATGTGTTGTGGCCACTTGGTTCACCAGATTTAA
GAGCTAATTTTTTTAAATATCACAGATAATCAATCGCTTTTTTTTTTTCTTGACTGAAAAGCTTAGACTG
GAAAATTCTTTGAAAAAGTTTGCACTACAGAAAATAAATACATAACATCCTGCACTGAATGCACACTATT
AATAGATCTATTACCCTGTTATCCCTAGGCTCGAGGCGAAGATACGGCCACGGGTGCTCTTGATCCTGTG
GCTGATTTTGGACTGTGCTGCTCGCAGCTGCTGATGAATCACATACTTCCTCCATTTTCTTCCACTGATT
GACTGTTATAATTTCCCTAATTTCCAGGTCAAGGTGCTGTGCATTGTGGTAATAGATGTGACATGACGTC
ACTTCCAAAGGACCAATGAACATGTCTGACCAATTTCATATAATGTGAAAACGATTTTCATAGGCAGAAT
AAATAACATTTAAATTAAACTGGGCATCAGCGCAATTCAATTGGTTTGGTAATAGCAAGGGAAAATAGAA
TGAAGTGATCTCCAAAAAATGGTACCCAGCTTTTGTTCCCTTTAGTGAGGGTTAATTGCGCGCTTGGCGT
AATCATGGTCATAGCTGTTTCCTGTGTGAAATTGTTATCCGCTCACAATTCCACACAACATACGAGCCGG
AAGCATAAAGTGTAAAGCCTGGGGTGCCTAATGAGTGAGCTAACTCACATTAATTGCGTTGCGCTCACTG
CCCGCTTTCCAGTCGGGAAACCTGTCGTGCCAGCTGCATTAATGAATCGGCCAACGCGCGGGGAGAGGCG
GTTTGCGTATTGGGCGCTCTTCCGCTTCCTCGCTCACTGACTCGCTGCGCTCGGTCGTTCGGCTGCGGCG
AGCGGTATCAGCTCACTCAAAGGCGGTAATACGGTTATCCACAGAATCAGGGGATAACGCAGGAAAGAAC
ATGTGAGCAAAAGGCCAGCAAAAGGCCAGGAACCGTAAAAAGGCCGCGTTGCTGGCGTTTTTCCATAGGC
TCCGCCCCCCTGACGAGCATCACAAAAATCGACGCTCAAGTCAGAGGTGGCGAAACCCGACAGGACTATA
AAGATACCAGGCGTTTCCCCCTGGAAGCTCCCTCGTGCGCTCTCCTGTTCCGACCCTGCCGCTTACCGGA
TACCTGTCCGCCTTTCTCCCTTCGGGAAGCGTGGCGCTTTCTCATAGCTCACGCTGTAGGTATCTCAGTT
CGGTGTAGGTCGTTCGCTCCAAGCTGGGCTGTGTGCACGAACCCCCCGTTCAGCCCGACCGCTGCGCCTT
ATCCGGTAACTATCGTCTTGAGTCCAACCCGGTAAGACACGACTTATCGCCACTGGCAGCAGCCACTGGT
AACAGGATTAGCAGAGCGAGGTATGTAGGCGGTGCTACAGAGTTCTTGAAGTGGTGGCCTAACTACGGCT
ACACTAGAAGGACAGTATTTGGTATCTGCGCTCTGCTGAAGCCAGTTACCTTCGGAAAAAGAGTTGGTAG
CTCTTGATCCGGCAAACAAACCACCGCTGGTAGCGGTGGTTTTTTTGTTTGCAAGCAGCAGATTACGCGC
AGAAAAAAAGGATCTCAAGAAGATCCTTTGATCTTTTCTACGGGGTCTGACGCTCAGTGGAACGAAAACT
CACGTTAAGGGATTTTGGTCATGAGATTATCAAAAAGGATCTTCACCTAGATCCTTTTAAATTAAAAATG
AAGTTTTAAATCAATCTAAAGTATATATGAGTAAACTTGGTCTGACAGTTACCAATGCTTAATCAGTGAG
GCACCTATCTCAGCGATCTGTCTATTTCGTTCATCCATAGTTGCCTGACTCCCCGTCGTGTAGATAACTA
CGATACGGGAGGGCTTACCATCTGGCCCCAGTGCTGCAATGATACCGCGAGACCCACGCTCACCGGCTCC
AGATTTATCAGCAATAAACCAGCCAGCCGGAAGGGCCGAGCGCAGAAGTGGTCCTGCAACTTTATCCGCC
TCCATCCAGTCTATTAATTGTTGCCGGGAAGCTAGAGTAAGTAGTTCGCCAGTTAATAGTTTGCGCAACG
TTGTTGCCATTGCTACAGGCATCGTGGTGTCACGCTCGTCGTTTGGTATGGCTTCATTCAGCTCCGGTTC
CCAACGATCAAGGCGAGTTACATGATCCCCCATGTTGTGCAAAAAAGCGGTTAGCTCCTTCGGTCCTCCG
ATCGTTGTCAGAAGTAAGTTGGCCGCAGTGTTATCACTCATGGTTATGGCAGCACTGCATAATTCTCTTA
CTGTCATGCCATCCGTAAGATGCTTTTCTGTGACTGGTGAGTACTCAACCAAGTCATTCTGAGAATAGTG
TATGCGGCGACCGAGTTGCTCTTGCCCGGCGTCAATACGGGATAATACCGCGCCACATAGCAGAACTTTA
AAAGTGCTCATCATTGGAAAACGTTCTTCGGGGCGAAAACTCTCAAGGATCTTACCGCTGTTGAGATCCA
GTTCGATGTAACCCACTCGTGCACCCAACTGATCTTCAGCATCTTTTACTTTCACCAGCGTTTCTGGGTG
AGCAAAAACAGGAAGGCAAAATGCCGCAAAAAAGGGAATAAGGGCGACACGGAAATGTTGAATACTCATA
CTCTTCCTTTTTCAATATTATTGAAGCATTTATCAGGGTTATTGTCTCATGAGCGGATACATATTTGAAT
GTATTTAGAAAAATAAACAAATAGGGGTTCCGCGCACATTTCCCCGAAAAGTGCCAC
