>Addgene plasmid #67687 | pmTol-InsUAS-6MTnlstdTomato2A-Dusp6DM-CC | addgene partial sequence | sequence record 121845 | tdTomato-Fwd 5'-ctgttcctgtacggcatgg-3'
ACTTCTCTCTGTTAAAGCAAGCAGGAGACGTGGAAGAAAACCCCGGTCCTCACCCAGCTTTCTTGTACAA
AGTGGGAGGATCAGGAATGCTCGATAAGTTCAAACCCGTGCAGATCGATTCGGTCATGGCCATAAGCAAG
ACGGTAGAGTGGCTGAAGGAGCAGCTAGAAACGCGCAGAGACTGTTTGCTCGTTATGGACTGCCGAGCGC
AAGAGCTGTACGAGTCGTCGCACGTCGAAACGGCCATTAACGTGGCCATCCCGAGCCTCATGCTCCGGCG
ACTCAAGAAAGGCAACCTGCCCATCAAGTCTCTGCTTTCTAACGGGGAAGACAGGGAAAGGTTCGCGCGG
AGATGCAAGACGGACACGATCGTGTTGTACGACGAGTACAGCCGCGAGTGGAATGAAAACATCGACGGCG
GCTCCGTGTTGGGTTTACTGCTGAGGAGAATGAAGGACGAGGGCTACAAGGCTTTCTATCTCGAGGGTGG
CTTCAGCAAATTTCAAACTGATTTTCCCGCAATGTGTGAGACGAACCTCGACGGTTCGTCAAGCAGCAGT
GCACCAACCTCCCAGGTCCTGGGTCTCGGAGGGCTCAGAATCAGCTCTGACTCCTCGGACATCGAGTCGG
ATATCGACCGAGACCCAAGCAGTGCAACTGACTCAGATGGCGCACCCCTTTCCAACCCCCAGCCCTCATT
CCCCGTGGAGATCCTTCCACATCTGTATCTGGGCTGTGCTAAGGACTCCACAAACCTGGATATCCTGGAG
GAGTTTGGCATCAAGTACATCTTGAACGTGACCCCTAATCTCCCCAACATGTTCGAGAATGCCGGGGAGT
TTAAGTACAAGCAGATTCCCATCTCTGATCACTGGAGCCAGAACCTCTCACAGTTTTTCCCTGAAGCCAT
CAG
