>Addgene plasmid #67687 | pmTol-InsUAS-6MTnlstdTomato2A-Dusp6DM-CC | addgene partial sequence | sequence record 121846 | tdTomato-Rev 5'-tctttgatgacggccatgt-3'
CGGAGCTGCCGCTGCCGGTGCTGCCGGTGCCATGCCCCAGGAACAGGTGGTGGCGGCCCTCGGAGCGCTC
GTACTGTTCCACGATGGTGTAGTCCTCGTTGTGGGAGGTGATGTCCAGCTTGGTGTCCACGTAGTAGTAG
CCGGGCAGTTGCACGGGCTTCTTGGCCATGTAGATGGTCTTGAACTCCACCAGGTAGTGGCTGCCGTCCT
TCAGCTTCAGGGCCTGGTGGATCTCGCCCTTCAGCACGCCGTCGCGGGGGTACAGGCGCTCGGTGGAGGC
CTCCCAGCCCATGGTCTTCTTCTGCATTACGGGGCCGTCGGGGGGGAAGTTGGTGCCGCGCATCTTCACC
TTGTAGATCAGCGTGCCGTCCTGCAGGGAGGAGTCCTGGGTCACGGTCACCAGACCGCCGTCCTCGAAGT
TCATCACGCGCTCCCACTTGAAGCCCTCGGGGAAGGACAGCTTCTTGTAATCGGGGATGTCGGCGGGGTG
CTTCACGTACGCCTTGGAGCCGTACATGAACTGGGGGGACAGGATGTCCCAGGCGAAGGGCAGGGGGCCG
CCCTTGGTCACCTTCAGCTTGGCGGTCTGGGTGCCCTCGTAGGGGCGGCCCTCGCCCTCGCCCTCGATCT
CGAACTCGTGGCCGTTCATGGAGCCCTCCATGCGCACCTTGAAGCGCATGAACTCTTTGATGACCTCCTC
GCCCTTGCTCACCATCACCTTCCTCTTCTTCTTGGGCATGGAATTCGAGATCTCTAAATTCAAGTCCTCT
TCAGAAATGAGCTTTTGCTCCATGGTGAGGTCGCCCAAGCTCTCCATTTCATTCAAGTCCTCTTCAGAAA
TGAGCTTTTGCTCCATTTCATTCAAGTCCTCTTCAGAAATGAGCTTTTGCTCCATTTCATTCAAGTCCTC
TTCAGAAATGAGCTTTTGCTCCA
