>Addgene plasmid #67687 | pmTol-InsUAS-6MTnlstdTomato2A-Dusp6DM-CC | addgene partial sequence | sequence record 121848 | EBV-rev 5'-GTGGTTTGTCCAAACTCATC-3'
TAATACGACTCACTATAGTTCTAGAGGCTCGAGTGCAACTATGTATAATAAAGTTGTTACGTGGACTCGA
GAGGGTCCAACTGAAAAACGTTGTGATTGGTTGGTGTGGTGAAGTACAGTGGCTGGGTTGGGGCCGGCAC
ACGGTTATCACACGGACTCTTGAGTCCTAACGTGCGCTCAAAGTCCAAGAGTTGACCCATGAAGTTAAAG
TTGGGCGAGATGTTCGACTTCTTCATTTTGACAATGTCATAAGCATCGTTCATGGACAGGTTGAGCTTCT
GCATGAGGTACGCCACTGTTACAGTGACAGAACGACTGATGCCTGCAAGGCAGTGAACAAGCACGCCACA
CTTCAGTCCACGGGCCTCATCAATAAAGCTGATGGCTTCAGGGAAAAACTGTGAGAGGTTCTGGCTCCAG
TGATCAGAGATGGGAATCTGCTTGTACTTAAACTCCCCGGCATTCTCGAACATGTTGGGGAGATTAGGGG
TCACGTTCAAGATGTACTTGATGCCAAACTCCTCCAGGATATCCAGGTTTGTGGAGTCCTTAGCACAGCC
CAGATACAGATGTGGAAGGATCTCCACGGGGAATGAGGGCTGGGGGTTGGAAAGGGGTGCGCCATCTGAG
TCAGTTGCACTGCTTGGGTCTCGGTCGATATCCGACTCGATGTCCGAGGAGTCAGAGCTGATTCTGAGCC
CTCCGAGACCCAGGACCTGGGAGGTTGGTGCACTGCTGCTTGACGAACCGTCGAGGTTCGTCTCACACAT
TGCGGGAAAATCAGTTTGAAATTTGCTGAAGCCACCCTCGAGATAGAAAGCCTTGTAGCCCTCGTCCTTC
ATTCTCCTCAGCAGTAAACCCAACACGGAGCCGCCGTCGATGTTTTCATTCCACTCGCGGCTGTACTCGT
CGTACAACACGATCGTGTCCGTCTTGCATCTCCGCGCGAACCTTTCCCTGTCTTCCCCGTTAGAAAGCAG
AGACTTGATGGGCAGGTTGCCTTTCTTGAGTCGCCGGAGCATGAGGCTCGGGATGGCCACGTTAATGGCC
